>Addgene plasmid #203320 | hBCAM-M4 | addgene full sequence | sequence record 400887 | Addgene NGS Result
AATTAATTCTGTGGAATGTGTGTCAGTTAGGGTGTGGAAAGTCCCCAGGCTCCCCAGCAGGCAGAAGTAT
GCAAAGCATGCATCTCAATTAGTCAGCAACCAGGTGTGGAAAGTCCCCAGGCTCCCCAGCAGGCAGAAGT
ATGCAAAGCATGCATCTCAATTAGTCAGCAACCATAGTCCCGCCCCTAACTCCGCCCATCCCGCCCCTAA
CTCCGCCCAGTTCCGCCCATTCTCCGCCCCATGGCTGACTAATTTTTTTTATTTATGCAGAGGCCGAGGC
CGCCTCTGCCTCTGAGCTATTCCAGAAGTAGTGAGGAGGCTTTTTTGGAGGCCTAGGCTTTTGCAAAAAG
CTCCCGGGAGCTTGTATATCCATTTTCGGATCTGATCAAGAGACAGGATGAGGATCGTTTCGCATGATTG
AACAAGATGGATTGCACGCAGGTTCTCCGGCCGCTTGGGTGGAGAGGCTATTCGGCTATGACTGGGCACA
ACAGACAATCGGCTGCTCTGATGCCGCCGTGTTCCGGCTGTCAGCGCAGGGGCGCCCGGTTCTTTTTGTC
AAGACCGACCTGTCCGGTGCCCTGAATGAACTGCAGGACGAGGCAGCGCGGCTATCGTGGCTGGCCACGA
CGGGCGTTCCTTGCGCAGCTGTGCTCGACGTTGTCACTGAAGCGGGAAGGGACTGGCTGCTATTGGGCGA
AGTGCCGGGGCAGGATCTCCTGTCATCTCACCTTGCTCCTGCCGAGAAAGTATCCATCATGGCTGATGCA
ATGCGGCGGCTGCATACGCTTGATCCGGCTACCTGCCCATTCGACCACCAAGCGAAACATCGCATCGAGC
GAGCACGTACTCGGATGGAAGCCGGTCTTGTCGATCAGGATGATCTGGACGAAGAGCATCAGGGGCTCGC
GCCAGCCGAACTGTTCGCCAGGCTCAAGGCGCGCATGCCCGACGGCGAGGATCTCGTCGTGACCCATGGC
GATGCCTGCTTGCCGAATATCATGGTGGAAAATGGCCGCTTTTCTGGATTCATCGACTGTGGCCGGCTGG
GTGTGGCGGACCGCTATCAGGACATAGCGTTGGCTACCCGTGATATTGCTGAAGAGCTTGGCGGCGAATG
GGCTGACCGCTTCCTCGTGCTTTACGGTATCGCCGCTCCCGATTCGCAGCGCATCGCCTTCTATCGCCTT
CTTGACGAGTTCTTCTGAGCGGGACTCTGGGGTTCGAAATGACCGACCAAGCGACGCCCAACCTGCCATC
ACGAGATTTCGATTCCACCGCCGCCTTCTATGAAAGGTTGGGCTTCGGAATCGTTTTCCGGGACGCCGGC
TGGATGATCCTCCAGCGCGGGGATCTCATGCTGGAGTTCTTCGCCCACCCCAACTTGTTTATTGCAGCTT
ATAATGGTTACAAATAAAGCAATAGCATCACAAATTTCACAAATAAAGCATTTTTTTCACTGCATTCTAG
TTGTGGTTTGTCCAAACTCATCAATGTATCTTATCATGTCTGTATACCGTCGACCTCTAGCTAGAGCTTG
GCGTAATCATGGTCATAGCTGTTTCCTGTGTGAAATTGTTATCCGCTCACAATTCCACACAACATACGAG
CCGGAAGCATAAAGTGTAAAGCCTGGGGTGCCTAATGAGTGAGCTAACTCACATTAATTGCGTTGCGCTC
ACTGCCCGCTTTCCAGTCGGGAAACCTGTCGTGCCAGCTGCATTAATGAATCGGCCAACGCGCGGGGAGA
GGCGGTTTGCGTATTGGGCGCTCTTCCGCTTCCTCGCTCACTGACTCGCTGCGCTCGGTCGTTCGGCTGC
GGCGAGCGGTATCAGCTCACTCAAAGGCGGTAATACGGTTATCCACAGAATCAGGGGATAACGCAGGAAA
GAACATGTGAGCAAAAGGCCAGCAAAAGGCCAGGAACCGTAAAAAGGCCGCGTTGCTGGCGTTTTTCCAT
AGGCTCCGCCCCCCTGACGAGCATCACAAAAATCGACGCTCAAGTCAGAGGTGGCGAAACCCGACAGGAC
TATAAAGATACCAGGCGTTTCCCCCTGGAAGCTCCCTCGTGCGCTCTCCTGTTCCGACCCTGCCGCTTAC
CGGATACCTGTCCGCCTTTCTCCCTTCGGGAAGCGTGGCGCTTTCTCATAGCTCACGCTGTAGGTATCTC
AGTTCGGTGTAGGTCGTTCGCTCCAAGCTGGGCTGTGTGCACGAACCCCCCGTTCAGCCCGACCGCTGCG
CCTTATCCGGTAACTATCGTCTTGAGTCCAACCCGGTAAGACACGACTTATCGCCACTGGCAGCAGCCAC
TGGTAACAGGATTAGCAGAGCGAGGTATGTAGGCGGTGCTACAGAGTTCTTGAAGTGGTGGCCTAACTAC
GGCTACACTAGAAGAACAGTATTTGGTATCTGCGCTCTGCTGAAGCCAGTTACCTTCGGAAAAAGAGTTG
GTAGCTCTTGATCCGGCAAACAAACCACCGCTGGTAGCGGTGGTTTTTTTGTTTGCAAGCAGCAGATTAC
GCGCAGAAAAAAAGGATCTCAAGAAGATCCTTTGATCTTTTCTACGGGGTCTGACGCTCAGTGGAACGAA
AACTCACGTTAAGGGATTTTGGTCATGAGATTATCAAAAAGGATCTTCACCTAGATCCTTTTAAATTAAA
AATGAAGTTTTAAATCAATCTAAAGTATATATGAGTAAACTTGGTCTGACAGTTACCAATGCTTAATCAG
TGAGGCACCTATCTCAGCGATCTGTCTATTTCGTTCATCCATAGTTGCCTGACTCCCCGTCGTGTAGATA
ACTACGATACGGGAGGGCTTACCATCTGGCCCCAGTGCTGCAATGATACCGCGAGACCCACGCTCACCGG
CTCCAGATTTATCAGCAATAAACCAGCCAGCCGGAAGGGCCGAGCGCAGAAGTGGTCCTGCAACTTTATC
CGCCTCCATCCAGTCTATTAATTGTTGCCGGGAAGCTAGAGTAAGTAGTTCGCCAGTTAATAGTTTGCGC
AACGTTGTTGCCATTGCTACAGGCATCGTGGTGTCACGCTCGTCGTTTGGTATGGCTTCATTCAGCTCCG
GTTCCCAACGATCAAGGCGAGTTACATGATCCCCCATGTTGTGCAAAAAAGCGGTTAGCTCCTTCGGTCC
TCCGATCGTTGTCAGAAGTAAGTTGGCCGCAGTGTTATCACTCATGGTTATGGCAGCACTGCATAATTCT
CTTACTGTCATGCCATCCGTAAGATGCTTTTCTGTGACTGGTGAGTACTCAACCAAGTCATTCTGAGAAT
AGTGTATGCGGCGACCGAGTTGCTCTTGCCCGGCGTCAATACGGGATAATACCGCGCCACATAGCAGAAC
TTTAAAAGTGCTCATCATTGGAAAACGTTCTTCGGGGCGAAAACTCTCAAGGATCTTACCGCTGTTGAGA
TCCAGTTCGATGTAACCCACTCGTGCACCCAACTGATCTTCAGCATCTTTTACTTTCACCAGCGTTTCTG
GGTGAGCAAAAACAGGAAGGCAAAATGCCGCAAAAAAGGGAATAAGGGCGACACGGAAATGTTGAATACT
CATACTCTTCCTTTTTCAATATTATTGAAGCATTTATCAGGGTTATTGTCTCATGAGCGGATACATATTT
GAATGTATTTAGAAAAATAAACAAATAGGGGTTCCGCGCACATTTCCCCGAAAAGTGCCACCTGACGTCG
ACGGATCGGGAGATCTCCCGATCCCCTATGGTGCACTCTCAGTACAATCTGCTCTGATGCCGCATAGTTA
AGCCAGTATCTGCTCCCTGCTTGTGTGTTGGAGGTCGCTGAGTAGTGCGCGAGCAAAATTTAAGCTACAA
CAAGGCAAGGCTTGACCGACAATTGCATGAAGAATCTGCTTAGGGTTAGGCGTTTTGCGCTGCTTCGCGA
TGTACGGGCCAGATATACGCGTTGACATTGATTATTGACTAGTTATTAATAGTAATCAATTACGGGGTCA
TTAGTTCATAGCCCATATATGGAGTTCCGCGTTACATAACTTACGGTAAATGGCCCGCCTGGCTGACCGC
CCAACGACCCCCGCCCATTGACGTCAATAATGACGTATGTTCCCATAGTAACGCCAATAGGGACTTTCCA
TTGACGTCAATGGGTGGAGTATTTACGGTAAACTGCCCACTTGGCAGTACATCAAGTGTATCATATGCCA
AGTACGCCCCCTATTGACGTCAATGACGGTAAATGGCCCGCCTGGCATTATGCCCAGTACATGACCTTAT
GGGACTTTCCTACTTGGCAGTACATCTACGTATTAGTCATCGCTATTACCATGGTGATGCGGTTTTGGCA
GTACATCAATGGGCGTGGATAGCGGTTTGACTCACGGGGATTTCCAAGTCTCCACCCCATTGACGTCAAT
GGGAGTTTGTTTTGGCACCAAAATCAACGGGACTTTCCAAAATGTCGTAACAACTCCGCCCCATTGACGC
AAATGGGCGGTAGGCGTGTACGGTGGGAGGTCTATATAAGCAGAGCTCTCTGGCTAACTAGAGAACCCAC
TGCTTACTGGCTTATCGAAATTAATACGACTCACTATAGGGAGACCCAAGCTTGGTACCGAGCTCGGATC
CACTAGTAACGGCCGCCAGTGTGCTGGAATTCATGGGGCTTCCCAGGCTGGTCTGCGCCTTCTTGCTCGC
CGCCTGCTGCTGCTGTCCTCGCGTCGCGGGTGTGCCCGGAGAGGCTGAGCAGCCTGCGCCTGAGCTGGTG
GAGGTGGAAGTGGGCAGCACAGCCCTTCTGAAGTGCGGCCTCTCCCAGTCCCAAGGCAACCTCAGCCATG
TCGACTGGTTTTCTGTCCACAAGGAGAAGCGGACGCTCATCTTCCGTGTGCGCCAGGGCCAGGGCCAGAG
CGAACCTGGGGAGTACGAGCAGCGGCTCAGCCTCCAGGACAGAGGGGCTACTCTGGCCCTGACTCAAGTC
ACCCCCCAAGACGAGCGCATCTTCTTGTGCCAGGGCAAGCGCCCTCGGTCCCAGGAGTACCGCATCCAGC
TCCGCGTCTACAAAGCTCCGGAGGAGCCAAACATCCAGGTCAACCCCCTGGGCATCCCTGTGAACAGTAA
GGAGCCTGAGGAGGTCGCTACCTGTGTAGGGAGGAACGGGTACCCCATTCCTCAAGTCATCTGGTACAAG
AATGGCCGGCCTCTGAAGGAGGAGAAGAACCGGGTCCACATTCAGTCGTCCCAGACTGTGGAGTCGAGTG
GTTTGTACACCTTGCAGAGTATTCTGAAGGCACAGCTGGTTAAAGAAGACAAAGATGCCCAGTTTTACTG
TGAGCTCAACTACCGGCTGCCCAGTGGGAACCACATGAAGGAGTCCAGGGAAGTCACCGTCCCTGTTTTC
TACCCGACAGAAAAAGTGTGGCTGGAAGTGGAGCCCGTGGGAATGCTGAAGGAAGGGGACCGCGTGGAAA
TCAGGTGTTTGGCTGATGGCAACCCTCCACCACACTTCAGCATCAGCAAGCAGAACCCCAGCACCAGGGA
GGCAGAGGAAGAGACAACCAACGACAACGGGGTCCTGGTGCTGGAGCCTGCCCGGAAGGAACACAGTGGG
CGCTATGAATGTCAGGGCCTGGACTTGGACACCATGATATCGCTGCTGAGTGAACCACAGGAACTACTGG
TGAACTATGTGTCTGACGTCCGAGTGAGTCCCGCAGCCCCTGAGAGACAGGAAGGCAGCAGCCTCACCCT
GACCTGTGAGGCAGAGAGTAGCCAGGACCTCGAGTTCCAGTGGCTGAGAGAAGAGACAGGCCAGGTGCTG
GAAAGGGGGCCTGTGCTTCAGTTGCATGACCTGAAACGGGAGGCAGGAGGCGGCTATCGCTGCGTGGCGT
CTGTGCCCAGCATACCCGGCCTGAACCGCACACAGCTGGTCAACGTGGCCATTTTTGGCCCAGAGCTAAA
GACAGCGGAAATAGAGCCCAAGGCAGATGGCAGCTGGAGGGAAGGAGACGAAGTCACACTCATCTGCTCT
GCCCGCGGCCATCCAGACCCCAAACTCAGCTGGAGCCAATTGGGGGGCAGCCCCGCAGAGCCAATCCCCG
GACGGCAGGGTTGGGTGAGCAGCTCTCTGACCCTGAAAGTGACCAGCGCCCTGAGCCGCGATGGCATCTC
CTGTGAAGCCTCCAACCCCCACGGGAACAAGCGCCATGTCTTCCACTTCGGCACCGTGAGCCCCCAGACC
TCCCAGGCTGGAGTGGCCGTCATGGCCGTGGCCGTCAGCGTGGGCCTCCTGCTCCTCGTCGTTGCTGTCT
TCTACTGCGTGAGACGCAAAGGGGGCCCCTGCTGCCGCCAGCGGCGGGAGAAGGGGGCTCCGCCGCCAGG
GGAGCCAGGGCTGAGCCACTCGGGGTCGGAGCAACCAGAGCAGACCGGCCTTCTCATGGGAGGTGCCTCC
GGAGGAGCCAGGGGTGGCAGCGGGGGCTTCGGAGACGAGTGCACGCGTACGCGGCCGCTCGAGCAGAAAC
TCATCTCAGAAGAGGATCTGGCAGCAAATGATATCCTGGATTACAAGGATGACGACGATAAGGTTTAAAC
TCGAGCATGCATCTAGAGGGCCCTATTCTATAGTGTCACCTAAATGCTAGAGCTCGCTGATCAGCCTCGA
CTGTGCCTTCTAGTTGCCAGCCATCTGTTGTTTGCCCCTCCCCCGTGCCTTCCTTGACCCTGGAAGGTGC
CACTCCCACTGTCCTTTCCTAATAAAATGAGGAAATTGCATCGCATTGTCTGAGTAGGTGTCATTCTATT
CTGGGGGGTGGGGTGGGGCAGGACAGCAAGGGGGAGGATTGGGAAGACAATAGCAGGCATGCTGGGGATG
CGGTGGGCTCTATGGCTTCTGAGGCGGAAAGAACCAGCTGGGGCTCTAGGGGGTATCCCC
[124 nt withheld, positions 6921-7044]
C
[91 nt withheld, positions 7046-7136]
A
[49 nt withheld, positions 7138-7186]
CCTTTGACGTTGGAGTCCACGTTCTTT
[37 nt withheld, positions 7214-7250]
ACCCTATCTCGGTCTATTCTTTTGATTTATAAGGGATTTTGCCGATTTCGGCCTATTGGTTAAAAAATGA
GCTGATTTAACAAAAATTTAACGCG
Features (pLannotate 1.2.2; 22 found; start..end, strand, type, name):
     18..347     +  promoter       SV40 promoter: SV40 enhancer and early promoter
    414..1205    +  CDS            neo: KKA2_KLEPN - Also known as kan, nptII. Experimental evidence at protein level: Swiss-Prot protein existence level 1. Resistance to kanamycin, neomycin, paromomycin, ribostamycin, butirosin and gentamicin B. From Klebsiella pneumoniae.
   1229..1387    +  CDS            ble (fragment): BLE_KLEPN - Experimental evidence at protein level: Swiss-Prot protein existence level 1. Binding protein with a strong affinity to the bleomycin family of antibiotics. Binds to CL990; an antimitotic-antibiotic compound. From Klebsiella pneumoniae.
   1382..1503    +  polyA_signal   SV40 poly(A) signal: SV40 polyadenylation signal
   1576..1592    -  protein_bind   lac operator: The lac repressor binds to the lac operator to inhibit transcription in E. coli. This inhibition can be relieved by adding lactose or isopropyl-β-D-thiogalactopyranoside (IPTG). lac repressor encoded by lacI
   1600..1630    -  promoter       lac promoter: promoter for the E. coli lac operon
   1645..1666    -  protein_bind   CAP binding site: CAP binding activates transcription in the presence of cAMP. E. coli catabolite activator protein
   1679..1771    -  CDS            lacI (fragment): lac repressor; lacI; The lac repressor binds to the lac operator to inhibit transcription in E. coli. This inhibition can be relieved by adding lactose or isopropyl-β-D-thiogalactopyranoside (IPTG).
   1954..2542    -  rep_origin     ori: high-copy-number ColE1/pMB1/pBR322/pUC origin of replication
   2713..3573    -  CDS            AmpR: β-lactamase; bla; confers resistance to ampicillin, carbenicillin, and related antibiotics
   3574..3678    -  promoter       AmpR promoter: bla
   3737..3789    -  misc_feature   bom (fragment): basis of mobility region from pBR322
   3944..4323    +  enhancer       CMV enhancer: human cytomegalovirus immediate early enhancer
   4324..4527    +  promoter       CMV promoter: human cytomegalovirus (CMV) immediate early promoter
   4523..4556    +  LTR            5' LTR (truncated) (fragment): truncated 5' long terminal repeat (LTR) from HIV-1
   4572..4590    +  promoter       T7 promoter: promoter for bacteriophage T7 RNA polymerase
   4653..6452    +  CDS            MCAM (fragment): MUC18_HUMAN - Also known as MUC18. Experimental evidence at protein level: Swiss-Prot protein existence level 1. Plays a role in cell adhesion, and in cohesion of the endothelial monolayer at intercellular junctions in vascular tissue. Its expression may allow melanoma cells to interact with cellular elements of the vascular system, thereby enhancing hematogeneous tumor spread. Could be an adhesion molecule active in neural crest cells during embryonic development. Acts as surface receptor that triggers tyrosine phosphorylation of FYN and PTK2/FAK1, and a transient increase in the intracellula
   6549..6573    +  CDS            3xFLAG (fragment): three tandem FLAG® epitope tags
   6607..6625    -  promoter       SP6 promoter: promoter for bacteriophage SP6 RNA polymerase
   6651..6875    +  polyA_signal   bGH poly(A) signal: bovine growth hormone polyadenylation signal
   6879..6900    +  promoter       SV40 promoter (fragment): SV40 enhancer and early promoter
   6921..4       +  rep_origin     f1 ori (across the origin) (sequence partly withheld): f1 bacteriophage origin of replication; arrow indicates direction of (+) strand synthesis
