[The description below was written by a language model from this plasmid's Addgene catalogue record and pLannotate feature annotations shown in this document.]
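Description:
hBCAM-M4 is a mammalian expression plasmid built on the pCMV6 backbone, part of which derives from a commercial vector, and it is one of a series made to overexpress chimeras between the human immunoglobulin-superfamily adhesion proteins BCAM and MCAM (also called MUC18). It is propagated in E. coli through a high-copy ColE1/pUC-type origin with ampicillin selection from the AmpR (β-lactamase) gene. An f1 origin is also present, along with remnants of lac regulatory sequence. A separate cassette, with the SV40 enhancer/early promoter driving the neo (nptII) gene followed by an SV40 polyadenylation signal, could in principle allow G418 selection of transfected mammalian cells, although the record does not say it was used this way.

The payload is transcribed from the human CMV immediate-early enhancer and promoter and terminated by the bovine growth hormone polyadenylation signal. T7 and SP6 phage promoters flank the insert. According to the catalogue entry, the insert was assembled by Gibson cloning and joins the Ig-like V1 through C2 domains of hMUC18 to the Ig-like C3 domain of hBCAM, with a C-terminal FLAG epitope. The automated annotation labels the roughly 1.8 kb open reading frame only as an MCAM fragment and does not call a BCAM segment, so the exact junctions cannot be read from the feature table. A short FLAG match lies just downstream, consistent with the stated tag. A small hit annotated as a truncated HIV-1 LTR is probably incidental, since this is not described as a viral vector.

Domain-swap chimeras like this one are typically used to localise which extracellular region an antibody recognises. That fits the associated work on discovering antibodies and their cognate surface targets in ovarian cancer, with the FLAG tag providing an independent check on expression.
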