Addgene plasmid #203320: hBCAM-M4
Purpose: Overexpression of BCAM-MCAM chimeras
Depositing lab: William Hahn. Depositing organization: Dana-Farber Cancer Institute. Publication: Discovery of antibodies and cognate surface targets for ovarian cancer by surface profiling. Schrofelbauer B, Kimes PK, Hauke P, Reid CE, Shao K, Hill SJ, Irizarry R, Hahn WC. Proc Natl Acad Sci U S A. 2023 Jan 3;120(1):e2206751120. doi: 10.1073/pnas.2206751120. Epub 2022 Dec 27. PubMed 36574667.
Backbone
  Vector backbone: pCMV6
  Vector type: Mammalian Expression
Growth in bacteria
  Bacterial resistance: Ampicillin, 100 μg/mL
  Growth temperature: 37°C
  Growth strain: DH5alpha
  Copy number: High Copy
Gene/Insert
  Gene/Insert name: hBCAM/hMUC18
  Species: H. sapiens (human)
  Mutation: IgG V1-C2 of hMuc18 fused to Ig like C3 of hBCAM
  Tag / fusion protein: Flag (DYKDDDK) (C terminal on insert)
  Cloning method: Gibson Cloning
Resource information
  A portion of this plasmid was derived from a plasmid made by: Origene
Terms and licenses: Academic/Nonprofit Terms; Industry Terms: Not Available to Industry
How to cite: hBCAM-M4 was a gift from William Hahn (Addgene plasmid # 203320 ; http://n2t.net/addgene:203320 ; RRID:Addgene_203320)
